>Addgene plasmid #148103 | pnYC-NpM-NcPAN2_1-390_Y | addgene full sequence | sequence record 357797 | Addgene NGS Result
CGTATGGCAATGAAAGACGGTGAGCTGGTGATATGGGATAGTGTTCACCCTTGTTACACCGTTTTCCATG
AGCAAACTGAAACGTTTTCATCGCTCTGGAGTGAATACCACGACGATTTCCGGCAGTTTCTACACATATA
TTCGCAAGATGTGGCGTGTTACGGTGAAAACCTGGCCTATTTCCCTAAAGGGTTTATTGAGAATATGTTT
TTCGTCTCAGCCAATCCCTGGGTGAGTTTCACCAGTTTTGATTTAAACGTGGCCAATATGGACAACTTCT
TCGCCCCCGTTTTCACCATGGGCAAATATTATACGCAAGGCGACAAGGTGCTGATGCCGCTGGCGATTCA
GGTTCATCATGCCGTTTGTGATGGCTTCCATGTCGGCAGAATGCTTAATGAATTACAACAGTACTGCGAT
GAGTGGCAGGGCGGGGCGTAATTTTTTTAAGGCAGTTATTGGTGCCCTTAAACGCCTGGTTGCTACGCCT
GAATAAGTGATAATAAGCGGATGAATGGCAGAAATTCGAAAGCAAATTCGACCCGGTCGTCGGTTCAGGG
CAGGGTCGTTAAATAGCCGCTTATGTCTATTGCTGGTTTACCGGTTTATTGACTACCGGAAGCAGTGTGA
CCGTGTGCTTCTCAAATGCCTGAGGCCAGTTTGCTCAGGCTCTCCCCGTGGAGGTAATAATTGACGATAT
GATCATTTATTCTGCCTCCCAGAGCCTGATAAAAACGGTTAGCGCTTCGTTAATACAGATGTAGGTGTTC
CACAGGGTAGCCAGCAGCATCCTGCGATGCAGATCCGGAACATAATGGTGCAGGGCGCTTGTTTCGGCGT
GGGTATGGTGGCAGGCCCCGTGGCCAGGACCCAACGCTGCCCGAGATGCGCCGCGTGCGGCTGCTGGAGA
TGGCGGACGCGATGGATATGTTCTGCCAAGGGTTGGTTTGCGCATTCACAGTTCTCCGCAAGAATTGATT
GGCTCCAATTCTTGGAGTGGTGAATCCGTTAGCGAGGTGCCGCCGGCTTCCATTCAGGTCGAGGTGGCCC
GGCTCCATGCACCGCGACGCAACGCGGGGAGGCAGACAAGGTATAGGGCGGCGCCTACAATCCATGCCAA
CCCGTTCCATGTGCTCGCCGAGGCGGCATAAATCGCCGTGACGATCAGCGGTCCAATGATCGAAGTTAGG
CTGGTAAGAGCCGCGAGCGATCCTTGAAGCTGTCCCTGATGGTCGTCATCTACCTGCCTGGACAGCATGG
CCTGCAACGCGGGCATCCCGATGCCGCCGGAAGCGAGAAGAATCATAATGGGGAAGGCCATCCAGCCTCG
CGTCGCGAACGCCAGCAAGACGTAGCCCAGCGCGTCGGCCGCCATGCCGGCGATAATGGCCTGCTTCTCG
CCGAAACGTTTGGTGGCGGGACCAGTGACGAAGGCTTGAGCGAGGGCGTGCAAGATTCCGAATACCGCAA
GCGACAGGCCGATCATCGTCGCGCTCCAGCGAAAGCGGTCCTCGCCGAAAATGACCCAGAGCGCTGCCGG
CACCTGTCCTACGAGTTGCATGATAAAGAAGACAGTCATAAGTGCGGCGACGATAGTCATGCCCCGCGCC
CACCGGAAGGAGCTGACTGGGTTGAAGGCTCTCAAGGGCATCGGTCGACGCTCTCCCTTATGCGACTCCT
GCATTAGGAAGCAGCCCAGTAGTAGGTTGAGGCCGTTGAGCACCGCCGCCGCAAGGAATGGTGCATGCAA
GGAGATGGCGCCCAACAGTCCCCCGGCCACGGGGCCTGCCACCATACCCACGCCGAAACAAGCGCTCATG
AGCCCGAAGTGGCGAGCCCGATCTTCCCCATCGGTGATGTCGGCGATATAGGCGCCAGCAACCGCACCTG
TGGCGCCGGTGATGCCGGCCACGATGCGTCCGGCGTAGAGGATCAGACTAAGATCTCGATCCCGCGAAAT
TAATACGACTCACTATAGGGGAATTGTGAGCGGATAACAATTCCCCACTAGTAATAATTTTGTTTAACTT
TAAGAAGGAGATATACCATGGAAACTGAAGAAGGTAAACTGGTAATCTGGATTAACGGCGATAAAGGCTA
TAACGGTCTCGCTGAAGTCGGTAAGAAATTCGAGAAAGATACCGGAATTAAAGTCACCGTTGAGCATCCG
GATAAACTGGAAGAGAAATTCCCACAGGTTGCGGCAACTGGCGATGGCCCTGACATTATCTTCTGGGCAC
ACGACCGCTTTGGTGGCTACGCTCAATCTGGCCTGTTGGCTGAAATCACCCCGGACAAAGCGTTCCAGGA
CAAGCTGTATCCGTTTACCTGGGATGCCGTACGTTACAACGGCAAGCTGATTGCTTACCCGATCGCTGTT
GAAGCGTTATCGCTGATTTATAACAAAGACCTGCTGCCGAACCCGCCAAAAACCTGGGAAGAGATCCCGG
CGCTGGATAAAGAACTGAAAGCGAAAGGTAAGAGCGCCCTGATGTTCAACCTGCAAGAACCGTACTTCAC
CTGGCCGCTGATTGCTGCTGACGGGGGTTATGCGTTCAAGTATGAAAACGGCAAGTACGACATTAAAGAC
GTGGGCGTGGATAACGCTGGCGCGAAAGCGGGTCTGACCTTCCTGGTTGACCTGATTAAAAACAAACACA
TGAATGCAGACACCGATTACTCCATCGCAGAAGCTGCCTTTAATAAAGGCGAAACAGCGATGACCATCAA
CGGCCCGTGGGCATGGTCCAACATCGACACCAGCAAAGTGAATTATGGTGTAACGGTACTGCCGACCTTC
AAGGGTCAACCATCCAAACCGTTCGTTGGCGTGCTGAGCGCAGGTATTAACGCCGCCAGTCCGAACAAAG
AGCTGGCGAAAGAGTTCCTCGAAAACTATCTGCTGACTGATGAAGGTCTGGAAGCGGTTAATAAAGACAA
ACCGCTGGGTGCCGTAGCGCTGAAGTCTTACGAGGAAGAGTTGGCGAAAGATCCACGTATTGCCGCCACG
ATGGAAAACGCCCAGAAAGGTGAAATCATGCCGAACATCCCGCAGATGTCCGCTTTCTGGTATGCCGTGC
GTACTGCGGTGATCAACGCCGCCAGCGGTCGTCAGACTGTCGATGAAGCCCTTAAAGACGCGCAGACTGG
TACCGGCAGCGGCCTGGAAGTTCTGTTCCAGGGGCCCCATATGGATTCGCGGGATTGGACCCAGCTGGGC
TGTGTTGCCTACCCGTCACCAATCCATCCAGACTACCATGCCGGACCCGCGTCGACAATAGCCTTCGACA
ACCAAGATGAGCTGCTATGGATCGGCACCCAAAAGGGCTTTGCCGGCTCTTTCATCGGCCGCGAGCTCAA
GCGATTCACTGCCTTCCGAATACACCCCGAAACCGACGGTCCCCTCCGCCAATTCCTCTTCGTCGACAAG
GGCGTCATCTTCCTCGGAAGCCGGAGCGTCTACATGGCAGCACGTAGTGGCGTGCCCATCTGGAGTATCC
GCCATGAGTCCATGCAGGATCTGCGTGCCATGTCCTTCACCAGCAAGGGGACCTCCGAGATCCTCGTGGC
CGGCTGGCAGAACAAGATGTTGGTGATTGACGTCAACAAGGGTGAGGTCGTCAAGGAGCTCCCGACACAA
GATCAGTACTCCTTCCTCAAGATGAGCCGGTACATTTGCGCGGCAACGAACAAGGGCACCGTCAACATAC
TGGACCCTATCACTTTTACTATCAAGAAACAATGGCAGGCCCACGGGGCTTTCATCAACGATCTGGACAC
GTCCAACGACTTTATTGTCACCTGCGGTGGCTCACACAGGCAGACACACAACACCCCGGCCATACTCGAC
CCTTACGTCAAGGTGTTTGACCTGAAGAACATGAGTGCTATGAACCCAGTTCCCTTTGCGCCGCTGGCCG
CTCACGTGAGGATGCACCCGAGGATGTTGACAACGGCCATTGTCGTCAACCAGGCGGGCCAGATCCACGT
GACGGATCTGTTGAATCCAAGCAACAGCCAGGTCTGCTACACGCAGCCTCAGGGCGTGGTGCTACATTTC
GATGTGTCGAGAACCGGAGAAGGAAAAGCGCTTGCGGATAACAAGCACAACACCTACGTCTGGGGATCGC
CCAACAAGATCCAGTTTACCGAGATAGGAATCCCGCCTCGGTTGCCGGACCCTCCCCAGCCGTCATTGTT
GCCGCCAGATCCAGACATGTTGGAGGAATTACCCCTGAGCCGCATCGGCTTGCCTTATTACCGAGAACAG
CTCTTCTCAGCCTTGCCGCCGGATATCATCTCCGATGTGGGCGCTCCTCCGCAGCAGATCGATCCGAACA
TCTTGAGCACACTTACCAAGTGAGCTAGCCCTAGGAGATCCGGCTGCTAACAAAGCCCGAAAGGAAGCTG
AGTTGGCTGCTGCCACCGCTGAGCAATAACTAGCATAACCCCTTGGGGCCTCTAAACGGGTCTTGAGGGG
TTTTTTGCTGAAAGGAGGAACTATATCCGGATATCCCGCAAGAGGCCCGGCAGTACCGGCATAACCAAGC
CTATGCCTACAGCATCCAGGGTGACGGTGCCGAGGATGACGATGAGCGCATTGTTAGATTTCATACACGG
TGCCTGACTGCGTTAGCAATTTAACTGTGATAAACTACCGCATTAAAGCTTATCGATGATAAGCTGTCAA
ACATGAGAATTACAACTTATATCGTATGGGGCTGACTTCAGGTGCTACATTTGAAGAGATAAATTGCACT
GAAATCAAGAAATATTTTATCTGATTAATAAGATGATCTTCTTGAGATCGTTTTGGTCTGCGCGTAATCT
CTTGCTCTGAAAACGAAAAAACCGCCTTGCAGGGCGGTTTTTCGAAGGTTCTCTGAGCTACCAACTCTTT
GAACCGAGGTAACTGGCTTGGAGGAGCGCAGTCACCAAAACTTGTCCTTTCAGTTTAGCCTTAACCGGCG
CATGACTTCAAGACTAACTCCTCTAAATCAATTACCAGTGGCTGCTGCCAGTGGTGCTTTTGCATGTCTT
TCCGGGTTGGACTCAAGACGATAGTTACCGGATAAGGCGCAGCGGTCGGACTGAACGGGGGGTTCGTGCA
TACAGTCCAGCTTGGAGCGAACTGCCTACCCGGAACTGAGTGTCAGGCGTGGAATGAGACAAACGCGGCC
ATAACAGCGGAATGACACCGGTAAACCGAAAGGCAGGAACAGGAGAGCGCACGAGGGAGCCGCCAGGGGG
AAACGCCTGGTATCTTTATAGTCCTGTCGGGTTTCGCCACCACTGATTTGAGCGTCAGATTTCGTGATGC
TTGTCAGGGGGGCGGAGCCTATGGAAAAACGGCTTTGCCGCGGCCCTCTCACTTCCCTGTTAAGTATCTT
CCTGGCATCTTCCAGGAAATCTCCGCCCCGTTCGTAAGCCATTTCCGCTCGCCGCAGTCGAACGACCGAG
CGTAGCGAGTCAGTGAGCGAGGAAGCGGAATATATCCTGTATCACATATTCTGCTGACGCACCGGTGCAG
CCTTTTTTCTCCTGCCACATGAAGCACTTCACTGACACCCTCATCAGTGCCAACATAGTAAGCCAGTATA
CACTCCCCTAGCGCTGATGTCCGGCGGTGCTTTTGCCGTTACGCACCACCCCGTCAGTAGCTGAACAGGA
GGGACAGCTGATAGAAACAGAAGCCACTGGAGCACCTCAAAAACACCATCATACACTAAATCAGTAAGTT
GGCAGCATCACCCGACGCACTTTGCGCCGAATAAATACCTGTGACGGAAGATCACTTCGCAGAATAAATA
AATCCTGGTGTCCCTGTTGATACCGGGAAGCCCTGGGCCAACTTTTGGCGAAAATGAGACGTTGATCGGC
ACGTAAGAGGTTCCAACTTTCACCATAATGAAATAAGATCACTACCGGGCGTATTTTTTGAGTTATCGAG
ATTTTCAGGAGCTAAGGAAGCTAAAATGGAGAAAAAAATCACTGGATATACCACCGTTGATATATCCCAA
TGGCATCGTAAAGAACATTTTGAGGCATTTCAGTCAGTTGCTCAATGTACCTATAACCAGACCGTTCAGC
TGGATATTACGGCCTTTTTAAAGACCGTAAAGAAAAATAAGCACAAGTTTTATCCGGCCTTTATTCACAT
TCTTGCCCGCCTGATGAATGCTCATCCGGAATTC
Features (pLannotate 1.2.2; 16 found; start..end, strand, type, name):
    740..838     -  CDS            YPB2_ECOLX (fragment): Protein predicted: Swiss-Prot protein existence level 4. From Escherichia coli.
   1034..1934    -  CDS            TcR (fragment): tetracycline efflux protein; tet; confers resistance to tetracycline
   1961..1979    +  promoter       T7 promoter: promoter for bacteriophage T7 RNA polymerase
   1980..2004    +  protein_bind   lac operator: The lac repressor binds to the lac operator to inhibit transcription in E. coli. This inhibition can be relieved by adding lactose or isopropyl-β-D-thiogalactopyranoside (IPTG). lac repressor encoded by lacI
   2019..2041    +  RBS            RBS: efficient ribosome binding site from bacteriophage T7 gene 10 (Olins and Rangwala, 1989)
   2052..3148    +  CDS            MBP (fragment): maltose binding protein from E. coli; malE (mutated); This version of the gene does not encode a signal sequence, so MBP will remain in the cytosol.
   3191..4360    +  CDS            par-1 (fragment): PAN2_NEUCR - Also known as pan2 From Neurospora crassa (strain ATCC 24698 / 74-OR23-1A / CBS 708.71 / DSM 1257 / FGSC 987).
   4383..4432    +  CDS            SET1 (fragment): solubility-enhancement tag derived from T7 phage gene 10B
   4440..4487    +  terminator     T7 terminator: transcription terminator for bacteriophage T7 RNA polymerase
   4510..4614    -  CDS            TcR (fragment): tetracycline efflux protein; tet; confers resistance to tetracycline
   4662..4690    -  promoter       tet promoter: E. coli promoter for tetracycline efflux protein gene
   4802..5347    +  rep_origin     p15A ori: Plasmids containing the medium-copy-number p15A origin of replication can be propagated in E. coli cells that contain a second plasmid with the ColE1 origin.
   5435..5490    +  rep_origin     RSF ori (fragment): Plasmids containing the RSF 1030 origin of replication can be propagated in E. coli cells that contain additional plasmids with compatible origins.
   5609..5752    -  mobile_element IS1 (fragment): prokaryotic transposable element IS1
   5873..5975    +  promoter       cat promoter: promoter of the E. coli cat gene encoding chloramphenicol acetyltransferase
   5976..441     +  CDS            CmR (across the origin): chloramphenicol acetyltransferase; cat; confers resistance to chloramphenicol
