[The description below was written by a language model from this plasmid's Addgene catalogue record and pLannotate feature annotations shown in this document.]
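Description:
pnYC-NpM-NcPAN2_1-390_Y is a bacterial expression plasmid of about 6.2 kb for producing an N-terminal fragment (residues 1–390) of the PAN2 deadenylase subunit from Neurospora crassa in E. coli. The catalogue lists the backbone as unknown, but the annotated features point to a pACYC-like architecture. It has a p15A origin of replication, which is compatible with ColE1-type plasmids and fits the low copy number recorded. A chloramphenicol acetyltransferase gene under its own cat promoter provides selection. The tetracycline resistance gene survives only as two fragments flanking the expression cassette, together with the tet promoter, which suggests the cassette was inserted into it; tetracycline is not a listed marker. Short matches to an RSF origin, an IS1 element and a predicted E. coli protein appear to be backbone remnants.

The expression cassette runs from a T7 promoter with an adjacent lac operator and the phage T7 gene 10 ribosome binding site. Transcription therefore requires T7 RNA polymerase and is IPTG-inducible where lac repressor is supplied by the host or another plasmid, as no lacI is annotated here. The reading frame begins with a cytosolic maltose binding protein lacking its signal sequence, followed by the PAN2 fragment, and ends at a T7 terminator. A short match to a T7 gene 10B–derived solubility tag lies just before the terminator, though whether it is translated as part of the fusion cannot be judged from the table. MBP typically aids solubility and allows amylose affinity purification. The compatible p15A origin makes the plasmid suitable for co-expression with partner proteins on a second vector. The associated work concerns recruitment of PAN2 by a PAN3 dimer in mRNA deadenylation.
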