Addgene plasmid #148103: pnYC-NpM-NcPAN2_1-390_Y
Purpose: Bacterial Expression of NcPAN2_1-390
Depositing lab: Elisa Izaurralde. Depositing organization: Max Planck Institute for Developmental Biology. Publication: An asymmetric PAN3 dimer recruits a single PAN2 exonuclease to mediate mRNA deadenylation and decay. Jonas S, Christie M, Peter D, Bhandari D, Loh B, Huntzinger E, Weichenrieder O, Izaurralde E. Nat Struct Mol Biol. 2014 Jul;21(7):599-608. doi: 10.1038/nsmb.2837. Epub 2014 Jun 1. PubMed 24880343.
Backbone
  Vector backbone: Unknown
  Vector type: Bacterial Expression
Growth in bacteria
  Bacterial resistance: Chloramphenicol, 25 μg/mL
  Growth temperature: 37°C
  Growth strain: DH5alpha
  Copy number: Low Copy
Gene/Insert
  Gene/Insert name: NcPAN2_1-390
  Species: Neurospora crassa
  Cloning method: Unknown
Terms and licenses: Academic/Nonprofit Terms; Industry Terms: Not Available to Industry
Depositor comments: ORF extracted from N. crassa Databank NCU10733.7 Plasmids from this collection were made available to the research community and donated after the lab closed. Please note that the sequence provided by the depositing laboratory may be theoretical/predicted or based on Sanger sequencing results. There may be discrepancies between sequencing results obtained by Addgene and the depositor sequence. If an Addgene verified sequence is not available, please contact before placing your order to request that our lab fully sequence the plasmid.
How to cite: pnYC-NpM-NcPAN2_1-390_Y was a gift from Elisa Izaurralde (Addgene plasmid # 148103 ; http://n2t.net/addgene:148103 ; RRID:Addgene_148103)
